Features (pLannotate 1.2.2; 24 found; start..end, strand, type, name):
      4..383     +  enhancer       CMV enhancer: human cytomegalovirus immediate early enhancer
    385..661     +  promoter       chicken β-actin promoter: No description available
    662..1678    +  intron         chimeric intron: chimera between introns from chicken β-actin and rabbit β-globin
   1743..2693    +  CDS            SOX2: SOX2_HUMAN - Experimental evidence at protein level: Swiss-Prot protein existence level 1. Transcription factor that forms a trimeric complex with OCT4 on DNA and controls the expression of a number of genes involved in embryonic development such as YES1, FGF4, UTF1 and ZFP206 (By similarity). Binds to the proximal enhancer region of NANOG (By similarity). Critical for early embryogenesis and for embryonic stem cell pluripotency (PubMed:18035408). Downstream SRRT target that mediates the promotion of neural stem cell self-renewal (By similarity). Keeps neural cells undifferentiated by countera
   2808..4217    +  CDS            KLF4 (fragment): KLF4_HUMAN - Also known as EZF, GKLF. Experimental evidence at protein level: Swiss-Prot protein existence level 1. Transcription factor; can act both as activator and as repressor. Binds the 5'-CACCC-3' core sequence. Binds to the promoter region of its own gene and can activate its own transcription. Regulates the expression of key transcription factors during embryonic development. Plays an important role in maintaining embryonic stem cells, and in preventing their differentiation. Required for establishing the barrier function of the skin and for postnatal maturation and maintenance of the
   4271..4859    +  misc_feature   WPRE: woodchuck hepatitis virus posttranscriptional regulatory element
   4863..4943    +  CDS            HBB (fragment): HBB_PONPY - Experimental evidence at transcript level: Swiss-Prot protein existence level 2. Involved in oxygen transport from the lung to the various peripheral tissues. From Pongo pygmaeus (Bornean orangutan).
   5014..5069    +  polyA_signal   β-globin poly(A) signal: rabbit β-globin polyadenylation signal (Gil and Proudfoot, 1987)
   5452..5474    -  protein_bind   lac operator (fragment): The lac repressor binds to the lac operator to inhibit transcription in E. coli. This inhibition can be relieved by adding lactose or isopropyl-β-D-thiogalactopyranoside (IPTG). lac repressor encoded by lacI
   5478..5508    -  promoter       lac promoter: promoter for the E. coli lac operon
   5523..5544    -  protein_bind   CAP binding site: CAP binding activates transcription in the presence of cAMP. E. coli catabolite activator protein
   5557..5596    -  CDS            lacI (fragment): lac repressor; lacI; The lac repressor binds to the lac operator to inhibit transcription in E. coli. This inhibition can be relieved by adding lactose or isopropyl-β-D-thiogalactopyranoside (IPTG).
   5633..5666    -  protein_bind   loxP: Cre-mediated recombination occurs in the 8-bp core sequence (GCATACAT). Cre recombinase
   5719..5742    +  promoter       tet promoter (fragment): E. coli promoter for tetracycline efflux protein gene
   5745..6089    +  CDS            BRRF2_EBVB9 (fragment): Protein inferred from homology: Swiss-Prot protein existence level 3. From Epstein-Barr virus (strain B95-8) (HHV-4) (Human herpesvirus 4).
   6127..8052    +  CDS            EBNA1: Epstein-Barr nuclear antigen 1, also known as EBNA-1 crucial for latent viral infection, and for episomal amplification of vectors containing the oriP origin (Okita et al., 2013)
   8135..8203    +  CDS            gL (fragment): GL_EBVB9 - Experimental evidence at protein level: Swiss-Prot protein existence level 1. The heterodimer glycoprotein H-glycoprotein L is required for the fusion of viral and plasma membranes leading to virus entry into the host cell. Acts as a functional inhibitor of gH and maintains gH in an inhibited form. Upon binding to host integrins, gL dissociates from gH leading to activation of the viral fusion glycoproteins gB and gH. Fusion of EBV with B-lymphocytes requires the additional receptor- binding protein gp42, which forms a complex with gH/gL. The heterodimer gH/gL targets also host EPHA
   8220..8253    -  protein_bind   loxP: Cre-mediated recombination occurs in the 8-bp core sequence (GCATACAT). Cre recombinase
   8287..8439    +  CDS            gL (fragment): GL_EBVA8 - Experimental evidence at protein level: Swiss-Prot protein existence level 1. The heterodimer glycoprotein H-glycoprotein L is required for the fusion of viral and plasma membranes leading to virus entry into the host cell. Acts as a functional inhibitor of gH and maintains gH in an inhibited form. Upon binding to host integrins, gL dissociates from gH leading to activation of the viral fusion glycoproteins gB and gH. The heterodimer gH/gL targets also host EPHA2 to promote viral entry. From Epstein-Barr virus (strain AG876) (HHV-4) (Human herpesvirus 4).
   8440..10229   +  rep_origin     oriP: Epstein-Barr virus oriP replication origin (Yates et al., 2000)
  10705..10759   -  CDS            lacI (fragment): lac repressor; lacI; The lac repressor binds to the lac operator to inhibit transcription in E. coli. This inhibition can be relieved by adding lactose or isopropyl-β-D-thiogalactopyranoside (IPTG).
  10942..11530   -  rep_origin     ori: high-copy-number ColE1/pMB1/pBR322/pUC origin of replication
  11701..12561   -  CDS            AmpR: β-lactamase; bla; confers resistance to ampicillin, carbenicillin, and related antibiotics
  12562..12666   -  promoter       AmpR promoter: bla
>Addgene plasmid | pCXLE-hSK | analyzer sequence | sequence record 12816
GTCGACATTGATTATTGACTAGTTATTAATAGTAATCAATTACGGGGTCATTAGTTCATAGCCCATATAT
GGAGTTCCGCGTTACATAACTTACGGTAAATGGCCCGCCTGGCTGACCGCCCAACGACCCCCGCCCATTG
ACGTCAATAATGACGTATGTTCCCATAGTAACGCCAATAGGGACTTTCCATTGACGTCAATGGGTGGAGT
ATTTACGGTAAACTGCCCACTTGGCAGTACATCAAGTGTATCATATGCCAAGTACGCCCCCTATTGACGT
CAATGACGGTAAATGGCCCGCCTGGCATTATGCCCAGTACATGACCTTATGGGACTTTCCTACTTGGCAG
TACATCTACGTATTAGTCATCGCTATTACCATGGTCGAGGTGAGCCCCACGTTCTGCTTCACTCTCCCCA
TCTCCCCCCCCTCCCCACCCCCAATTTTGTATTTATTTATTTTTTAATTATTTTGTGCAGCGATGGGGGC
GGGGGGGGGGGGGGGGCGCGCGCCAGGCGGGGCGGGGCGGGGCGAGGGGCGGGGCGGGCGAGGCGGAGAG
GTGCGGCGGCAGCCAATCAGAGCGGCGCGCTCCGAAAGTTTCCTTTTATGGCGAGGCGGCGGCGGCGGCG
GCCCTATAAAAAGCGAAGCGCGCGGCGGGCGGGAGTCGCTGCGCGCTGCCTTCGCCCCGTGCCCCGCTCC
GCCGCCGCCTCGCGCCGCCCGCCCCGGCTCTGACTGACCGCGTTACTCCCACAGGTGAGCGGGCGGGACG
GCCCTTCTCCTCCGGGCTGTAATTAGCGCTTGGTTTAATGACGGCTTGTTTCTTTTCTGTGGCTGCGTGA
AAGCCTTGAGGGGCTCCGGGAGGGCCCTTTGTGCGGGGGGAGCGGCTCGGGGGGTGCGTGCGTGTGTGTG
TGCGTGGGGAGCGCCGCGTGCGGCTCCGCGCTGCCCGGCGGCTGTGAGCGCTGCGGGCGCGGCGCGGGGC
TTTGTGCGCTCCGCAGTGTGCGCGAGGGGAGCGCGGCCGGGGGCGGTGCCCCGCGGTGCGGGGGGGGCTG
CGAGGGGAACAAAGGCTGCGTGCGGGGTGTGTGCGTGGGGGGGTGAGCAGGGGGTGTGGGCGCGTCGGTC
GGGCTGCAACCCCCCCTGCACCCCCCTCCCCGAGTTGCTGAGCACGGCCCGGCTTCGGGTGCGGGGCTCC
GTACGGGGCGTGGCGCGGGGCTCGCCGTGCCGGGCGGGGGGTGGCGGCAGGTGGGGGTGCCGGGCGGGGC
GGGGCCGCCTCGGGCCGGGGAGGGCTCGGGGGAGGGGCGCGGCGGCCCCCGGAGCGCCGGCGGCTGTCGA
GGCGCGGCGAGCCGCAGCCATTGCCTTTTATGGTAATCGTGCGAGAGGGCGCAGGGACTTCCTTTGTCCC
AAATCTGTGCGGAGCCGAAATCTGGGAGGCGCCGCCGCACCCCCTCTAGCGGGCGCGGGGCGAAGCGGTG
CGGCGCCGGCAGGAAGGAAATGGGCGGGGAGGGCCTTCGTGCGTCGCCGCGCCGCCGTCCCCTTCTCCCT
CTCCAGCCTCGGGGCTGTCCGCGGGGGGACGGCTGCCTTCGGGGGGGACGGGGCAGGGCGGGGTTCGGCT
TCTGGCGTGTGACCGGCGGCTCTAGAGCCTCTGCTAACCATGTTCATGCCTTCTTCTTTTTCCTACAGCT
CCTGGGCAACGTGCTGGTTATTGTGCTGTCTCATCATTTTGGCAAAGAATTCGCCCTTCACCATGTACAA
CATGATGGAGACGGAGCTGAAGCCGCCGGGCCCGCAGCAAACTTCGGGGGGCGGCGGCGGCAACTCCACC
GCGGCGGCGGCCGGCGGCAACCAGAAAAACAGCCCGGACCGCGTCAAGCGGCCCATGAATGCCTTCATGG
TGTGGTCCCGCGGGCAGCGGCGCAAGATGGCCCAGGAGAACCCCAAGATGCACAACTCGGAGATCAGCAA
GCGCCTGGGCGCCGAGTGGAAACTTTTGTCGGAGACGGAGAAGCGGCCGTTCATCGACGAGGCTAAGCGG
CTGCGAGCGCTGCACATGAAGGAGCACCCGGATTATAAATACCGGCCCCGGCGGAAAACCAAGACGCTCA
TGAAGAAGGATAAGTACACGCTGCCCGGCGGGCTGCTGGCCCCCGGCGGCAATAGCATGGCGAGCGGGGT
CGGGGTGGGCGCCGGCCTGGGCGCGGGCGTGAACCAGCGCATGGACAGTTACGCGCACATGAACGGCTGG
AGCAACGGCAGCTACAGCATGATGCAGGACCAGCTGGGCTACCCGCAGCACCCGGGCCTCAATGCGCACG
GCGCAGCGCAGATGCAGCCCATGCACCGCTACGACGTGAGCGCCCTGCAGTACAACTCCATGACCAGCTC
GCAGACCTACATGAACGGCTCGCCCACCTACAGCATGTCCTACTCGCAGCAGGGCACCCCTGGCATGGCT
CTTGGCTCCATGGGTTCGGTGGTCAAGTCCGAGGCCAGCTCCAGCCCCCCTGTGGTTACCTCTTCCTCCC
ACTCCAGGGCGCCCTGCCAGGCCGGGGACCTCCGGGACATGATCAGCATGTATCTCCCCGGCGCCGAGGT
GCCGGAACCCGCCGCCCCCAGCAGACTTCACATGTCCCAGCACTACCAGAGCGGCCCGGTGCCCGGCACG
GCCATTAACGGCACACTGCCCCTCTCACACATGGGGGATCTCAAAATTGTCGCTCCTGTCAAACAAACTC
TTAACTTTGATTTACTCAAACTGGCTGGGGATGTAGAAAGCAATCCAGGTCCACTCATGAACAATTCGCC
CTTCACCATGGCTGTCAGTGACGCGCTGCTCCCATCTTTCTCCACGTTCGCGTCTGGCCCGGCGGGAAGG
GAGAAGACACTGCGTCAAGCAGGTGCCCCGAATAACCGCTGGCGGGAGGAGCTCTCCCACATGAAGCGAC
TTCCCCCAGTGCTTCCCGGCCGCCCCTATGACCTGGCGGCGGCGACCGTGGCCACAGACCTGGAGAGCGG
CGGAGCCGGTGCGGCTTGCGGCGGTAGCAACCTGGCGCCCCTACCTCGGAGAGAGACCGAGGAGTTCAAC
GATCTCCTGGACCTGGACTTTATTCTCTCCAATTCGCTGACCCATCCTCCGGAGTCAGTGGCCGCCACCG
TGTCCTCGTCAGCGTCAGCCTCCTCTTCGTCGTCGCCGTCGAGCAGCGGCCCTGCCAGCGCGCCCTCCAC
CTGCAGCTTCACCTATCCGATCCGGGCCGGGAACGACCCGGGCGTGGCGCCGGGCGGCACGGGCGGAGGC
CTCCTCTATGGCAGGGAGTCCGCTCCCCCTCCGACGGCTCCCTTCAACCTGGCGGACATCAACGACGTGA
GCCCCTCGGGCGGCTTCGTGGCCGAGCTCCTGCGGCCAGAATTGGACCCGGTGTACATTCCGCCGCAGCA
GCCGCAGCCGCCAGGTGGCGGGCTGATGGGCAAGTTCGTGCTGAAGGCGTCGCTGAGCGCCCCTGGCAGC
GAGTACGGCAGCCCGTCGGTCATCAGCGTCAGCAAAGGCAGCCCTGACGGCAGCCACCCGGTGGTGGTGG
CGCCCTACAACGGCGGGCCGCCGCGCACGTGCCCCAAGATCAAGCAGGAGGCGGTCTCTTCGTGCACCCA
CTTGGGCGCTGGACCCCCTCTCAGCAATGGCCACCGGCCGGCTGCACACGACTTCCCCCTGGGGCGGCAG
CTCCCCAGCAGGACTACCCCGACCCTGGGTCTTGAGGAAGTGCTGAGCAGCAGGGACTGTCACCCTGCCC
TGCCGCTTCCTCCCGGCTTCCATCCCCACCCGGGGCCCAATTACCCATCCTTCCTGCCCGATCAGATGCA
GCCGCAAGTCCCGCCGCTCCATTACCAAGAGCTCATGCCACCCGGTTCCTGCATGCCAGAGGAGCCCAAG
CCAAAGAGGGGAAGACGATCGTGGCCCCGGAAAAGGACCGCCACCCACACTTGTGATTACGCGGGCTGCG
GCAAAACCTACACAAAGAGTTCCCATCTCAAGGCACACCTGCGAACCCACACAGGTGAGAAACCTTACCA
CTGTGACTGGGACGGCTGTGGATGGAAATTCGCCCGCTCAGATGAACTGACCAGGCACTACCGTAAACAC
ACGGGGCACCGCCCGTTCCAGTGCCAAAAATGCGACCGAGCATTTTCCAGGTCGGACCACCTCGCCTTAC
ACATGAAGAGACATTTTTAAAAGGGCGAATTGCCTGCAGGAATTCAAGCTTCGGGGACTAGTCATATGAT
AATCAACCTCTGGATTACAAAATTTGTGAAAGATTGACTGGTATTCTTAACTATGTTGCTCCTTTTACGC
TATGTGGATACGCTGCTTTAATGCCTTTGTATCATGCTATTGCTTCCCGTATGGCTTTCATTTTCTCCTC
CTTGTATAAATCCTGGTTGCTGTCTCTTTATGAGGAGTTGTGGCCCGTTGTCAGGCAACGTGGCGTGGTG
TGCACTGTGTTTGCTGACGCAACCCCCACTGGTTGGGGCATTGCCACCACCTGTCAGCTCCTTTCCGGGA
CTTTCGCTTTCCCCCTCCCTATTGCCACGGCGGAACTCATCGCCGCCTGCCTTGCCCGCTGCTGGACAGG
GGCTCGGCTGTTGGGCACTGACAATTCCGTGGTGTTGTCGGGGAAGCTGACGTCCTTTCCATGGCTGCTC
GCCTGTGTTGCCACCTGGATTCTGCGCGGGACGTCCTTCTGCTACGTCCCTTCGGCCCTCAATCCAGCGG
ACCTTCCTTCCCGCGGCCTGCTGCCGGCTCTGCGGCCTCTTCCGCGTCTTCGCCTTCGCCCTCAGACGAG
TCGGATCTCCCTTTGGGCCGCCTCCCCGCATCGGTAAATTCACTCCTCAGGTGCAGGCTGCCTATCAGAA
GGTGGTGGCTGGTGTGGCCAATGCCCTGGCTCACAAATACCACTGAGATCTTTTTCCCTCTGCCAAAAAT
TATGGGGACATCATGAAGCCCCTTGAGCATCTGACTTCTGGCTAATAAAGGAAATTTATTTTCATTGCAA
TAGTGTGTTGGAATTTTTTGTGTCTCTCACTCGGAAGGACATATGGGAGGGCAAATCATTTAAAACATCA
GAATGAGTATTTGGTTTAGAGTTTGGCAACATATGCCCATATGCTGGCTGCCATGAACAAAGGTTGGCTA
TAAAGAGGTCATCAGTATATGAAACAGCCCCCTGCTGTCCATTCCTTATTCCATAGAAAAGCCTTGACTT
GAGGTTAGATTTTTTTTATATTTTGTTTTGTGTTATTTTTTTCTTTAACATCCCTAAAATTTTCCTTACA
TGTTTTACTAGCCAGATTTTTCCTCCTCTCCTGACTACTCCCAGTCATAGCTGTCCCTCTTCTCTTATGG
AGATCCCTCGACCTGCAGCCCAAGCTTGGCGTAATCATGGTCATAGCTGTTTCCTGTGTGAAATTGTTAT
CCGCTCACAATTCCACACAACATACGAGCCGGAAGCATAAAGTGTAAAGCCTGGGGTGCCTAATGAGTGA
GCTAACTCACATTAATTGCGTTGCGCTCACTGCCCGCTTTCCAGTCGGGAAACCTGTCGTGCCAGCGGAT
CTCAATTCCGATCATATTCAATAACCCTTAATATAACTTCGTATAATGTATGCTATACGAAGTTATTAGG
TCTGAAGAGGAGTTTACGTCCAGCCAAGCTTAGGATCAATTCTCATGTTTGACAGCTTATCATCGATAAG
CTGATCCTCACAGGCCGCACCCAGCTTTTCTTCCGTTGCCCCAGTAGCATCTCTGTCTGGTGACCTTGAA
GAGGAAGAGGAGGGGTCCCGAGAATCCCCATCCCTACCGTCCAGCAAAAAGGGGGACGAGGAATTTGAGG
CCTGGCTTGAGGCTCAGGACGCAAATCTTGAGGATGTTCAGCGGGAGTTTTCCGGGCTGCGAGTAATTGG
TGATGAGGACGAGGATGGTTCGGAGGATGGGGAATTTTCAGACCTGGATCTGTCTGACAGCGACCATGAA
GGGGATGAGGGTGGGGGGGCTGTTGGAGGGGGCAGGAGTCTGCACTCCCTGTATTCACTGAGCGTCGTCT
AATAAAGATGTCTATTGATCTCTTTTAGTGTGAATCATGTCTGACGAGGGGCCAGGTACAGGACCTGGAA
ATGGCCTAGGAGAGAAGGGAGACACATCTGGACCAGAAGGCTCCGGCGGCAGTGGACCTCAAAGAAGAGG
GGGTGATAACCATGGACGAGGACGGGGAAGAGGACGAGGACGAGGAGGCGGAAGACCAGGAGCCCCGGGC
GGCTCAGGATCAGGGCCAAGACATAGAGATGGTGTCCGGAGACCCCAAAAACGTCCAAGTTGCATTGGCT
GCAAAGGGACCCACGGTGGAACAGGAGCAGGAGCAGGAGCGGGAGGGGCAGGAGCAGGAGGGGCAGGAGC
AGGAGGAGGGGCAGGAGCAGGAGGAGGGGCAGGAGGGGCAGGAGGGGCAGGAGGGGCAGGAGCAGGAGGA
GGGGCAGGAGCAGGAGGAGGGGCAGGAGGGGCAGGAGGGGCAGGAGCAGGAGGAGGGGCAGGAGCAGGAG
GAGGGGCAGGAGGGGCAGGAGCAGGAGGAGGGGCAGGAGGGGCAGGAGGGGCAGGAGCAGGAGGAGGGGC
AGGAGCAGGAGGAGGGGCAGGAGGGGCAGGAGCAGGAGGAGGGGCAGGAGGGGCAGGAGGGGCAGGAGCA
GGAGGAGGGGCAGGAGCAGGAGGGGCAGGAGGGGCAGGAGGGGCAGGAGCAGGAGGGGCAGGAGCAGGAG
GAGGGGCAGGAGGGGCAGGAGGGGCAGGAGCAGGAGGGGCAGGAGCAGGAGGGGCAGGAGCAGGAGGGGC
AGGAGCAGGAGGGGCAGGAGGGGCAGGAGCAGGAGGGGCAGGAGGGGCAGGAGCAGGAGGGGCAGGAGGG
GCAGGAGCAGGAGGAGGGGCAGGAGGGGCAGGAGCAGGAGGAGGGGCAGGAGGGGCAGGAGCAGGAGGGG
CAGGAGGGGCAGGAGCAGGAGGGGCAGGAGGGGCAGGAGCAGGAGGGGCAGGAGGGGCAGGAGCAGGAGG
AGGGGCAGGAGCAGGAGGGGCAGGAGCAGGAGGTGGAGGCCGGGGTCGAGGAGGCAGTGGAGGCCGGGGT
CGAGGAGGTAGTGGAGGCCGGGGTCGAGGAGGTAGTGGAGGCCGCCGGGGTAGAGGACGTGAAAGAGCCA
GGGGGGGAAGTCGTGAAAGAGCCAGGGGGAGAGGTCGTGGACGTGGAGAAAAGAGGCCCAGGAGTCCCAG
TAGTCAGTCATCATCATCCGGGTCTCCACCGCGCAGGCCCCCTCCAGGTAGAAGGCCATTTTTCCACCCT
GTAGGGGAAGCCGATTATTTTGAATACCACCAAGAAGGTGGCCCAGATGGTGAGCCTGACGTGCCCCCGG
GAGCGATAGAGCAGGGCCCCGCAGATGACCCAGGAGAAGGCCCAAGCACTGGACCCCGGGGTCAGGGTGA
TGGAGGCAGGCGCAAAAAAGGAGGGTGGTTTGGAAAGCATCGTGGTCAAGGAGGTTCCAACCCGAAATTT
GAGAACATTGCAGAAGGTTTAAGAGCTCTCCTGGCTAGGAGTCACGTAGAAAGGACTACCGACGAAGGAA
CTTGGGTCGCCGGTGTGTTCGTATATGGAGGTAGTAAGACCTCCCTTTACAACCTAAGGCGAGGAACTGC
CCTTGCTATTCCACAATGTCGTCTTACACCATTGAGTCGTCTCCCCTTTGGAATGGCCCCTGGACCCGGC
CCACAACCTGGCCCGCTAAGGGAGTCCATTGTCTGTTATTTCATGGTCTTTTTACAAACTCATATATTTG
CTGAGGTTTTGAAGGATGCGATTAAGGACCTTGTTATGACAAAGCCCGCTCCTACCTGCAATATCAGGGT
GACTGTGTGCAGCTTTGACGATGGAGTAGATTTGCCTCCCTGGTTTCCACCTATGGTGGAAGGGGCTGCC
GCGGAGGGTGATGACGGAGATGACGGAGATGAAGGAGGTGATGGAGATGAGGGTGAGGAAGGGCAGGAGT
GATGTAACTTGTTAGGAGACGCCCTCAATCGTATTAAAAGCCGTGTATTCCCCCGCACTAAAGAATAAAT
CCCCAGTAGACATCATGCGTGCTGTTGGTGTATTTCTGGCCATCTGTCTTGTCACCATTTTCGTCCTCCC
AACATGGGGCAATTGCCGGAACCCTTAATATAACTTCGTATAATGTATGCTATACGAAGTTATTAGGTCC
CTCGAAGAGGTTCACTAGCGGATCTCAATTGGGCATACCCATGTTGTCACGTCACTCAGCTCCGCGCTCA
ACACCTTCTCGCGTTGGAAAACATTAGCGACATTTACCTGGTGAGCAATCAGACATGCGACGGCTTTAGC
CTGGCCTCCTTAAATTCACCTAAGAATGGGAGCAACCAGCAGGAAAAGGACAAGCAGCGAAAATTCACGC
CCCCTTGGGAGGTGGCGGCATATGCAAAGGATAGCACTCCCACTCTACTACTGGGTATCATATGCTGACT
GTATATGCATGAGGATAGCATATGCTACCCGGATACAGATTAGGATAGCATATACTACCCAGATATAGAT
TAGGATAGCATATGCTACCCAGATATAGATTAGGATAGCCTATGCTACCCAGATATAAATTAGGATAGCA
TATACTACCCAGATATAGATTAGGATAGCATATGCTACCCAGATATAGATTAGGATAGCCTATGCTACCC
AGATATAGATTAGGATAGCATATGCTACCCAGATATAGATTAGGATAGCATATGCTATCCAGATATTTGG
GTAGTATATGCTACCCAGATATAAATTAGGATAGCATATACTACCCTAATCTCTATTAGGATAGCATATG
CTACCCGGATACAGATTAGGATAGCATATACTACCCAGATATAGATTAGGATAGCATATGCTACCCAGAT
ATAGATTAGGATAGCCTATGCTACCCAGATATAAATTAGGATAGCATATACTACCCAGATATAGATTAGG
ATAGCATATGCTACCCAGATATAGATTAGGATAGCCTATGCTACCCAGATATAGATTAGGATAGCATATG
CTATCCAGATATTTGGGTAGTATATGCTACCCATGGCAACATTAGCCCACCGTGCTCTCAGCGACCTCGT
GAATATGAGGACCAACAACCCTGTGCTTGGCGCTCAGGCGCAAGTGTGTGTAATTTGTCCTCCAGATCGC
AGCAATCGCGCCCCTATCTTGGCCCGCCCACCTACTTATGCAGGTATTCCCCGGGGTGCCATTAGTGGTT
TTGTGGGCAAGTGGTTTGACCGCAGTGGTTAGCGGGGTTACAATCAGCCAAGTTATTACACCCTTATTTT
ACAGTCCAAAACCGCAGGGCGGCGTGTGGGGGCTGACGCGTGCCCCCACTCCACAATTTCAAAAAAAAGA
GTGGCCACTTGTCTTTGTTTATGGGCCCCATTGGCGTGGAGCCCCGTTTAATTTTCGGGGGTGTTAGAGA
CAACCAGTGGAGTCCGCTGCTGTCGGCGTCCACTCTCTTTCCCCTTGTTACAAATAGAGTGTAACAACAT
GGTTCACCTGTCTTGGTCCCTGCCTGGGACACATCTTAATAACCCCAGTATCATATTGCACTAGGATTAT
GTGTTGCCCATAGCCATAAATTCGTGTGAGATGGACATCCAGTCTTTACGGCTTGTCCCCACCCCATGGA
TTTCTATTGTTAAAGATATTCAGAATGTTTCATTCCTACACTAGTATTTATTGCCCAAGGGGTTTGTGAG
GGTTATATTGGTGTCATAGCACAATGCCACCACTGAACCCCCCGTCCAAATTTTATTCTGGGGGCGTCAC
CTGAAACCTTGTTTTCGAGCACCTCACATACACCTTACTGTTCACAACTCAGCAGTTATTCTATTAGCTA
AACGAAGGAGAATGAAGAAGCAGGCGAAGATTCAGGAGAGTTCACTGCCCGCTCCTTGATCTTCAGCCAC
TGCCCTTGTGACTAAAATGGTTCACTACCCTCGTGGAATCCTGACCCCATGTAAATAAAACCGTGACAGC
TCATGGGGTGGGAGATATCGCTGTTCCTTAGGACCCTTTTACTAACCCTAATTCGATAGCATATGCTTCC
CGTTGGGTAACATATGCTATTGAATTAGGGTTAGTCTGGATAGTATATACTACTACCCGGGAAGCATATG
CTACCCGTTTAGGGTTAACAAGGGGGCCTTATAAACACTATTGCTAATGCCCTCTTGAGGGTCCGCTTAT
CGGTAGCTACACAGGCCCCTCTGATTGACGTTGGTGTAGCCTCCCGTAGTCTTCCTGGGCCCCTGGGAGG
TACATGTCCCCCAGCATTGGTGTAAGAGCTTCAGCCAAGAGTTACACATAAAGGCAATGTTGTGTTGCAG
TCCACAGACTGCAAAGTCTGCTCCAGGATGAAAGCCACTCAGTGTTGGCAAATGTGCACATCCATTTATA
AGGATGTCAACTACAGTCAGAGAACCCCTTTGTGTTTGGTCCCCCCCCGTGTCACATGTGGAACAGGGCC
CAGTTGGCAAGTTGTACCAACCAACTGAAGGGATTACATGCACTGCCCCGCGAAGAAGGGGCAGAGATGT
CGTAGTCAGGTTTAGTTCGTCCGGGGCGGGGCATCGATCCTCTAGAGTCGACGCTAGCGGATCCGCTGCA
TTAATGAATCGGCCAACGCGCGGGGAGAGGCGGTTTGCGTATTGGGCGCTCTTCCGCTTCCTCGCTCACT
GACTCGCTGCGCTCGGTCGTTCGGCTGCGGCGAGCGGTATCAGCTCACTCAAAGGCGGTAATACGGTTAT
CCACAGAATCAGGGGATAACGCAGGAAAGAACATGTGAGCAAAAGGCCAGCAAAAGGCCAGGAACCGTAA
AAAGGCCGCGTTGCTGGCGTTTTTCCATAGGCTCCGCCCCCCTGACGAGCATCACAAAAATCGACGCTCA
AGTCAGAGGTGGCGAAACCCGACAGGACTATAAAGATACCAGGCGTTTCCCCCTGGAAGCTCCCTCGTGC
GCTCTCCTGTTCCGACCCTGCCGCTTACCGGATACCTGTCCGCCTTTCTCCCTTCGGGAAGCGTGGCGCT
TTCTCATAGCTCACGCTGTAGGTATCTCAGTTCGGTGTAGGTCGTTCGCTCCAAGCTGGGCTGTGTGCAC
GAACCCCCCGTTCAGCCCGACCGCTGCGCCTTATCCGGTAACTATCGTCTTGAGTCCAACCCGGTAAGAC
ACGACTTATCGCCACTGGCAGCAGCCACTGGTAACAGGATTAGCAGAGCGAGGTATGTAGGCGGTGCTAC
AGAGTTCTTGAAGTGGTGGCCTAACTACGGCTACACTAGAAGAACAGTATTTGGTATCTGCGCTCTGCTG
AAGCCAGTTACCTTCGGAAAAAGAGTTGGTAGCTCTTGATCCGGCAAACAAACCACCGCTGGTAGCGGTG
GTTTTTTTGTTTGCAAGCAGCAGATTACGCGCAGAAAAAAAGGATCTCAAGAAGATCCTTTGATCTTTTC
TACGGGGTCTGACGCTCAGTGGAACGAAAACTCACGTTAAGGGATTTTGGTCATGAGATTATCAAAAAGG
ATCTTCACCTAGATCCTTTTAAATTAAAAATGAAGTTTTAAATCAATCTAAAGTATATATGAGTAAACTT
GGTCTGACAGTTACCAATGCTTAATCAGTGAGGCACCTATCTCAGCGATCTGTCTATTTCGTTCATCCAT
AGTTGCCTGACTCCCCGTCGTGTAGATAACTACGATACGGGAGGGCTTACCATCTGGCCCCAGTGCTGCA
ATGATACCGCGAGACCCACGCTCACCGGCTCCAGATTTATCAGCAATAAACCAGCCAGCCGGAAGGGCCG
AGCGCAGAAGTGGTCCTGCAACTTTATCCGCCTCCATCCAGTCTATTAATTGTTGCCGGGAAGCTAGAGT
AAGTAGTTCGCCAGTTAATAGTTTGCGCAACGTTGTTGCCATTGCTACAGGCATCGTGGTGTCACGCTCG
TCGTTTGGTATGGCTTCATTCAGCTCCGGTTCCCAACGATCAAGGCGAGTTACATGATCCCCCATGTTGT
GCAAAAAAGCGGTTAGCTCCTTCGGTCCTCCGATCGTTGTCAGAAGTAAGTTGGCCGCAGTGTTATCACT
CATGGTTATGGCAGCACTGCATAATTCTCTTACTGTCATGCCATCCGTAAGATGCTTTTCTGTGACTGGT
GAGTACTCAACCAAGTCATTCTGAGAATAGTGTATGCGGCGACCGAGTTGCTCTTGCCCGGCGTCAATAC
GGGATAATACCGCGCCACATAGCAGAACTTTAAAAGTGCTCATCATTGGAAAACGTTCTTCGGGGCGAAA
ACTCTCAAGGATCTTACCGCTGTTGAGATCCAGTTCGATGTAACCCACTCGTGCACCCAACTGATCTTCA
GCATCTTTTACTTTCACCAGCGTTTCTGGGTGAGCAAAAACAGGAAGGCAAAATGCCGCAAAAAAGGGAA
TAAGGGCGACACGGAAATGTTGAATACTCATACTCTTCCTTTTTCAATATTATTGAAGCATTTATCAGGG
TTATTGTCTCATGAGCGGATACATATTTGAATGTATTTAGAAAAATAAACAAATAGGGGTTCCGCGCACA
TTTCCCCGAAAAGTGCCACCTGG
